>Addgene plasmid #215222 | shRNA_circSMAD2_2 | addgene full sequence | sequence record 432668 | Addgene NGS Result
ACGGGCACACACTACTTGAAGCACTCAAGGCAAGCTTTATTGAGGCTTAAGCAGTGGGTTCCCTAGTTAG
CCAGAGAGCTCCCAGGCTCAGATCTGGTCTAACCAGAGAGACCCAGTACAAGCAAAAAGCAGATCTTGTC
TTCGTTGGGAGTGAATTAGCCCTTCCAGTCCCCCCTTTTCTTTTAAAAAGTGGCTAAGATCTACAGCTGC
CTTGTAAGTCATTGGTCTTAAAGGTACCGATGCATGGGGTCGTGCGCTCCTTTCGGTCGGGCGCTGCGGG
TCGTGGGGCGGGCGTCAGGCACCGGGCTTGCGGGTCATGCACCAGGTGCGCGGTCCTTCGGGCACCTCGA
CGTCGGCGGTGACGGTGAAGCCGAGCCGCTCGTAGAAGGGGAGGTTGCGGGGCGCGGAGGTCTCCAGGAA
GGCGGGCACCCCGGCGCGCTCGGCCGCCTCCACTCCGGGGAGCACGACGGCGCTGCCCAGACCCTTGCCC
TGGTGGTCGGGCGAGACGCCGACGGTGGCCAGGAACCACGCGGGCTCCTTGGGCCGGTGCGGCGCCAGGA
GGCCTTCCATCTGTTGCTGCGCGGCCAGCCGGGAACCGCTCAACTCGGCCATGCGCGGGCCGATCTCGGC
GAACACCGCCCCCGCTTCGACGCTCTCCGGCGTGGTCCAGACCGCCACCGCGGCGCCGTCGTCCGCGACC
CACACCTTGCCGATGTCGAGCCCGACGCGCGTGAGGAAGAGTTCTTGCAGCTCGGTGACCCGCTCGATGT
GGCGGTCCGGATCGACGGTGTGGCGCGTGGCGGGGTAGTCGGCGAACGCGGCGGCGAGGGTGCGTACGGC
CCTGGGGACGTCGTCGCGGGTGGCGAGGCGCACCGTGGGCTTGTACTCGGTCATGGTAAGCTCCGGTGGA
TCCCCCTGGGGAGAGAGGTCGGTGATTCGGTCAACGAGGGAGCCGACTGCCGACGTGCGCTCCGGAGGCT
TGCAGAATGCGGAACACCGCGCGGGCAGGAACAGGGCCCACACTACCGCCCCACACCCCGCCTCCCGCAC
CGCCCCTTCCCGGCCGCTGCTCTCGGCGCGCCCTGCTGAGCAGCCGCTATTGGCCACAGCCCATCGCGGT
CGGCGCGCTGCCATTGCTCCCTGGCGCTGTCCGTCTGCGAGGGTACTAGTGAGACGTGCGGCTTCCGTTT
GTCACGTCCGGCACGCCGCGAACCGCAAGGAACCTTCCCGACTTAGGGGCGGAGCAGGAAGCGTCGCCGG
GGGGCCCACAAGGGTAGCGGCGAAGATCCGGGTGACGCTGCGAACGGACGTGAAGAATGTGCGAGACCCA
GGGTCGGCGCCGCTGCGTTTCCCGGAACCACGCCCAGAGCAGCCGCGTCCCTGCGCAAACCCAGGGCTGC
CTTGGAAAAGGCGCAACCCCAACCCCCTCGAGCCGCGGCCAAAGTGGATCTCTGCTGTCCCTGTAATAAA
CCCGAAAATTTTGAATTTTTGTAATTTGTTTTTGTAATTCTTTAGTTTGTATGTCTGTTGCTATTATGTC
TACTATTCTTTCCCCTGCACTGTACCCCCCAATCCCCCCTTTTCTTTTAAAATTGTGGATGAATACTGCC
ATTTGTCTCGAGGTCGAGAATTCAAAAAACACAGGTTCGATACAAGAGGCTCGAGCCTCTTGTATCGAAC
CTGTGTCCGGTGTTTCGTCCTTTCCACAAGATATATAAAGCCAAGAAATCGAAATACTTTCAAGTTACGG
TAAGCATATGATAGTCCATTTTAAAACATAATTTTAAAACTGCAAACTACCCAAGAAATTATTACTTTCT
ACGTCACGTATTTTGTACTAATATCTTTGTGTTTACAGTCAAATTAATTCCAATTATCTCTCTAACAGCC
TTGTATCGTATATGCAAATATGAAGGAATCATGGGAAATAGGCCCTCGGTGAAGGGGGCGGCCGCTCGAG
GCTAGTCTCGTGATCGATACCGTCGAGATCCGTTCACTAATCGAATGGATCTGTCTCTGTCTCTCTCTCC
ACCTTCTTCTTCTATTCCTTCGGGCCTGTCGGGTCCCCTCGGGGTTGGGAGGTGGGTCTGAAACGATAAT
GGTGAATATCCCTGCCTAACTCTATTCACTATAGAAAGTACAGCAAAAACTATTCTTAAACCTACCAAGC
CTCCTACTATCATTATGAATAATTTTATATACCACAGCCAATTTGTTATGTTAAACCAATTCCACAAACT
TGCCCATTTATCTAATTCCAATAATTCTTGTTCATTCTTTTCTTGCTGGTTTTGCGATTCTTCAATTAAG
GAGTGTATTAAGCTTGTGTAATTGTTAATTTCTCTGTCCCACTCCATCCAGGTCGTGTGATTCCAAATCT
GTTCCAGAGATTTATTACTCCAACTAGCATTCCAAGGCACAGCAGTGGTGCAAATGAGTTTTCCAGAGCA
ACCCCAAATCCCCAGGAGCTGTTGATCCTTTAGGTATCTTTCCACAGCCAGGATTCTTGCCTGGAGCTGC
TTGATGCCCCAGACTGTGAGTTGCAACAGATGCTGTTGCGCCTCAATAGCCCTCAGCAAATTGTTCTGCT
GCTGCACTATACCAGACAATAATTGTCTGGCCTGTACCGTCAGCGTCATTGACGCTGCGCCCATAGTGCT
TCCTGCTGCTCCCAAGAACCCAAGGAACAAAGCTCCTATTCCCACTGCTCTTTTTTCTCTCTGCACCACT
CTTCTCTTTGCCTTGGTGGGTGCTACTCCTAATGGTTCAATTTTTACTACTTTATATTTATATAATTCAC
TTCTCCAATTGTCCCTCATATCTCCTCCTCCAGGTCTGAAGATCAGCGGCCGCTTGCTGTGCGGTGGTCT
TACTTTTGTTTTGCTCTTCCTCTATCTTGTCTAAAGCTTCCTTGGTGTCTTTTATCTCTATCCTTTGATG
CACACAATAGAGGGTTGCTACTGTATTATATAATGATCTAAGTTCTTCTGATCCTGTCTGAAGGGATGGT
TGTAGCTGTCCCAGTATTTGTCTACAGCCTTCTGATGTTTCTAACAGGCCAGGATTAACTGCGAATCGTT
CTAGCTCCCTGCTTGCCCATACTATATGTTTTAATTTATATTTTTTCTTTCCCCCTGGCCTTAACCGAAT
TTTTTCCCATCGCGATCTAATTCTCCCCCGCTTAATACTGACGCTCTCGCACCCATCTCTCTCCTTCTAG
CCTCCGCTAGTCAAAATTTTTGGCGTACTCACCAGTCGCCGCCCCTCGCCTCTTGCCGTGCGCGCTTCAG
CAAGCCGAGTCCTGCGTCGAGAGAGCTCCTCTGGTTTCCCTTTCGCTTTCAAGTCCCTGTTCGGGCGCCA
CTGCTAGAGATTTTCCACACTGACTAAAAGGGTCTGAGGGATCTCTAGTTACCAGAGTCACACAACAGAC
GGGCACACACTACTTGAAGCACTCAAGGCAAGCTTTATTGAGGCTTAAGCAGTGGGTTCCCTAGTTAGCC
AGAGAGCTCCCAGGCTCAGATCTGGTCTAACCAGAGAGACCCGTTTATGTATCGAGCTAGGCACTTAAAT
ACAATATCTCTGCAATGCGGCAATTCAGTGGTTCGTCCAATCCATGTCAGACCCGTCTGTTGCCTTCCTA
ATAAGGCACGATCGTACCACCTTACTTCCACCAATCGGCATGCACGGTGCTTTTTCTCTCCTTGTAAGGC
ATGTTGCTAACTCATCGTTACCATGTTGCAAGACTACAAGAGTATTGCATAAGACTACATTAAGCTTGCA
GCTCCAGCTTTTGTTCCCTTTAGTGAGGGTTAATTGCGCGCTTGGCGTAATCATGGTCATAGCTGTTTCC
TGTGTGAAATTGTTATCCGCTCACAATTCCACACAACATACGAGCCGGAAGCATAAAGTGTAAAGCCTGG
GGTGCCTAATGAGTGAGCTAACTCACATTAATTGCGTTGCGCTCACTGCCCGCTTTCCAGTCGGGAAACC
TGTCGTGCCAGCTGCATTAATGAATCGGCCAACGCGCGGGGAGAGGCGGTTTGCGTATTGGGCGCTCTTC
CGCTTCCTCGCTCACTGACTCGCTGCGCTCGGTCGTTCGGCTGCGGCGAGCGGTATCAGCTCACTCAAAG
GCGGTAATACGGTTATCCACAGAATCAGGGGATAACGCAGGAAAGAACATGTGAGCAAAAGGCCAGCAAA
AGGCCAGGAACCGTAAAAAGGCCGCGTTGCTGGCGTTTTTCCATAGGCTCCGCCCCCCTGACGAGCATCA
CAAAAATCGACGCTCAAGTCAGAGGTGGCGAAACCCGACAGGACTATAAAGATACCAGGCGTTTCCCCCT
GGAAGCTCCCTCGTGCGCTCTCCTGTTCCGACCCTGCCGCTTACCGGATACCTGTCCGCCTTTCTCCCTT
CGGGAAGCGTGGCGCTTTCTCATAGCTCACGCTGTAGGTATCTCAGTTCGGTGTAGGTCGTTCGCTCCAA
GCTGGGCTGTGTGCACGAACCCCCCGTTCAGCCCGACCGCTGCGCCTTATCCGGTAACTATCGTCTTGAG
TCCAACCCGGTAAGACACGACTTATCGCCACTGGCAGCAGCCACTGGTAACAGGATTAGCAGAGCGAGGT
ATGTAGGCGGTGCTACAGAGTTCTTGAAGTGGTGGCCTAACTACGGCTACACTAGAAGAACAGTATTTGG
TATCTGCGCTCTGCTGAAGCCAGTTACCTTCGGAAAAAGAGTTGGTAGCTCTTGATCCGGCAAACAAACC
ACCGCTGGTAGCGGTGGTTTTTTTGTTTGCAAGCAGCAGATTACGCGCAGAAAAAAAGGATCTCAAGAAG
ATCCTTTGATCTTTTCTACGGGGTCTGACGCTCAGTGGAACGAAAACTCACGTTAAGGGATTTTGGTCAT
GAGATTATCAAAAAGGATCTTCACCTAGATCCTTTTAAATTAAAAATGAAGTTTTAAATCAATCTAAAGT
ATATATGAGTAAACTTGGTCTGACAGTTACCAATGCTTAATCAGTGAGGCACCTATCTCAGCGATCTGTC
TATTTCGTTCATCCATAGTTGCCTGACTCCCCGTCGTGTAGATAACTACGATACGGGAGGGCTTACCATC
TGGCCCCAGTGCTGCAATGATACCGCGAGACCCACGCTCACCGGCTCCAGATTTATCAGCAATAAACCAG
CCAGCCGGAAGGGCCGAGCGCAGAAGTGGTCCTGCAACTTTATCCGCCTCCATCCAGTCTATTAATTGTT
GCCGGGAAGCTAGAGTAAGTAGTTCGCCAGTTAATAGTTTGCGCAACGTTGTTGCCATTGCTACAGGCAT
CGTGGTGTCACGCTCGTCGTTTGGTATGGCTTCATTCAGCTCCGGTTCCCAACGATCAAGGCGAGTTACA
TGATCCCCCATGTTGTGCAAAAAAGCGGTTAGCTCCTTCGGTCCTCCGATCGTTGTCAGAAGTAAGTTGG
CCGCAGTGTTATCACTCATGGTTATGGCAGCACTGCATAATTCTCTTACTGTCATGCCATCCGTAAGATG
CTTTTCTGTGACTGGTGAGTACTCAACCAAGTCATTCTGAGAATAGTGTATGCGGCGACCGAGTTGCTCT
TGCCCGGCGTCAATACGGGATAATACCGCGCCACATAGCAGAACTTTAAAAGTGCTCATCATTGGAAAAC
GTTCTTCGGGGCGAAAACTCTCAAGGATCTTACCGCTGTTGAGATCCAGTTCGATGTAACCCACTCGTGC
ACCCAACTGATCTTCAGCATCTTTTACTTTCACCAGCGTTTCTGGGTGAGCAAAAACAGGAAGGCAAAAT
GCCGCAAAAAAGGGAATAAGGGCGACACGGAAATGTTGAATACTCATACTCTTCCTTTTTCAATATTATT
GAAGCATTTATCAGGGTTATTGTCTCATGAGCGGATACATATTTGAATGTATTTAGAAAAATAAACAAAT
AGGGGTTCCGCGCACATTTCCCCGAAAAGTGCCACCTAAATTGTAAGCGTTAATATTTTGTTAAAATTCG
CGTTAAATTTTTGTTAAATCAGCTCATTTTTTAACCAATAGGCCGAAATCGGCAAAATCCCTTATAAATC
AAAAGAATAGACCGAGATAGGGT
[37 nt withheld, positions 6114-6150]
AAAGAACGTGGACTCCAACGTCAAAGG
[49 nt withheld, positions 6178-6226]
T
[91 nt withheld, positions 6228-6318]
G
[124 nt withheld, positions 6320-6443]
CCCATTCGCCATTCAGGCTGCGCAACTGTTGGGAAGGGCGATCGGTGCGGGCCTCTTCGCTATTACGCCA
GCTGGCGAAAGGGGGATGTGCTGCAAGGCGATTAAGTTGGGTAACGCCAGGGTTTTCCCAGTCACGACGT
TGTAAAACGACGGCCAGTGAGCGCGCGTAATACGACTCACTATAGGGCGAATTGGGTACGTCCCTAGGCC
TCCAAAAAAGCCTCCTCACTACTTCTGGAATAGCTCAGAGGCCGAGGCGGCCTCGGCCTCTGCATAAATA
AAAAAAATTAGTCAGCCATGGGGCGGAGAATGGGCGGAACTGGGCGGAGTTAGGGGCGGGATGGGCGGAG
TTAGGGGCGGGATAGCTAGAGCCAGACATGATAAGATACATTGATGAGTTTGGACAAACCACAACTAGAA
TGCAGTGAAAAAAATGCTTTATTTGTGAAATTTGTGATGCTATTGCTTTATTTGTAACCATTATAAGCTG
CAATAAACAAGTTCCTCTCACTCTCTGATATTCATTTCTTTGCAAGTTATAAATACTGAATAATAAGATG
ACATGAACTACTACTGCTAGAGATTTTCCACACTGACTAAAAGGGTCTGAGGGATCTCTAGTTACCAGAG
TCACACAACAG
Features (pLannotate 1.2.2; 25 found; start..end, strand, type, name):
    169..252     -  CDS            nef (fragment): NEF_HV1Z2 - Experimental evidence at protein level: Swiss-Prot protein existence level 1. Extracellular Nef protein targets CD4(+) T-lymphocytes for apoptosis by interacting with CXCR4 surface receptors. From Human immunodeficiency virus type 1 group M subtype D (isolate Z2/CDC-Z34) (HIV-1).
    295..894     -  CDS            PuroR: puromycin N-acetyltransferase; pac from Streptomyces alboniger; confers resistance to puromycin
    916..1426    -  promoter       hPGK promoter: human phosphoglycerate kinase 1 promoter
   1475..1592    -  misc_feature   cPPT/CTS: central polypurine tract and central termination sequence of HIV-1
   1697..1937    -  promoter       U6 promoter: RNA polymerase III promoter for human U6 snRNA
   1987..2087    -  CDS            Rev (fragment): human immunodeficiency virus 1 (HIV-1) Rev protein; rev; enhances nuclear export of unspliced and incompletely spliced viral mRNAs
   2464..2697    -  misc_feature   RRE: The Rev response element (RRE) of HIV-1 allows for Rev-dependent mRNA export from the nucleus to the cytoplasm.
   2843..3206    -  CDS            HIV-1 gag (fragment): gag protein from human immunodeficiency virus 1; gag
   3190..3315    -  misc_feature   HIV-1 Ψ: packaging signal of human immunodeficiency virus type 1
   3362..3542    -  LTR            5' LTR (truncated): truncated 5' long terminal repeat (LTR) from HIV-1
   3543..3769    -  promoter       RSV promoter: Rous sarcoma virus enhancer/promoter
   3797..3815    -  promoter       T3 promoter: promoter for bacteriophage T3 RNA polymerase
   3860..3876    -  protein_bind   lac operator: The lac repressor binds to the lac operator to inhibit transcription in E. coli. This inhibition can be relieved by adding lactose or isopropyl-β-D-thiogalactopyranoside (IPTG). lac repressor encoded by lacI
   3884..3914    -  promoter       lac promoter: promoter for the E. coli lac operon
   3929..3950    -  protein_bind   CAP binding site: CAP binding activates transcription in the presence of cAMP. E. coli catabolite activator protein
   3963..4055    -  CDS            lacI (fragment): lac repressor; lacI; The lac repressor binds to the lac operator to inhibit transcription in E. coli. This inhibition can be relieved by adding lactose or isopropyl-β-D-thiogalactopyranoside (IPTG).
   4238..4826    -  rep_origin     ori: high-copy-number ColE1/pMB1/pBR322/pUC origin of replication
   4997..5857    -  CDS            AmpR: β-lactamase; bla; confers resistance to ampicillin, carbenicillin, and related antibiotics
   5858..5962    -  promoter       AmpR promoter: bla
   6015..6443    -  rep_origin     f1 ori (sequence partly withheld): f1 bacteriophage origin of replication; arrow indicates direction of (+) strand synthesis
   6448..6603    -  CDS            lacZα (fragment): LacZα fragment of β-galactosidase; lacZ fragment
   6611..6629    +  promoter       T7 promoter: promoter for bacteriophage T7 RNA polymerase
   6650..6785    -  rep_origin     SV40 ori: SV40 origin of replication
   6825..6946    -  polyA_signal   SV40 poly(A) signal: SV40 polyadenylation signal
   7018..167     -  LTR            3' LTR (ΔU3) (across the origin): self-inactivating 3' long terminal repeat (LTR) from HIV-1
