[The description below was written by a language model from this plasmid's Addgene catalogue record and pLannotate feature annotations shown in this document.]
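Description:
shRNA_circSMAD2_2 is a lentiviral shRNA expression plasmid built on the pLKO.1 backbone, about 7.1 kb according to the full sequencing record. It is designed to knock down a circular RNA derived from the human SMAD2 locus. The purpose field names the target as circSMAD2(2,7), which appears to denote the exons joined in the circle, although the record does not explain this notation. It is the second of the hairpins made against this target. In bacteria the plasmid replicates from a high-copy ColE1/pUC-type origin and is selected with ampicillin through the β-lactamase gene. An f1 origin and remnants of a lac/lacZα cloning region, together with T3 and T7 promoters, are carried over from the parental backbone.

The transfer cassette has a third-generation, self-inactivating layout. An RSV promoter fused to a truncated HIV-1 5' LTR drives production of the viral genomic RNA. This is followed by the Ψ packaging signal with a partial gag sequence, the Rev response element for nuclear export, and the cPPT/CTS, which aids nuclear import of the reverse-transcribed genome. The cassette ends in a ΔU3 3' LTR, which inactivates LTR promoter activity after integration, and an SV40 polyadenylation signal and SV40 origin lie just beyond it.

Within this frame, a human U6 RNA polymerase III promoter transcribes the short hairpin, which is not annotated as a separate feature in the table. A human PGK promoter drives puromycin N-acetyltransferase so that transduced mammalian cells can be selected with puromycin. The construct comes from a study that used loss-of-function screening to identify functional circular RNAs. It is suited to stable depletion of circSMAD2 in human cells after packaging into lentiviral particles.
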