Addgene plasmid #215222: shRNA_circSMAD2_2
Purpose: Supression of shcircSMAD2(2,7)_2 expression
Depositing lab: Sefi Rosenbluh. Depositing organization: Monash University. Publication: Systematic loss-of-function screens identify pathway-specific functional circular RNAs. Liu L, Neve M, Perlaza-Jimenez L, Xi X, Purcell J, Hawdon A, Conn SJ, Zenker J, Tamayo P, Goodall GJ, Rosenbluh J. Nat Cell Biol. 2024 Aug;26(8):1359-1372. doi: 10.1038/s41556-024-01467-y. Epub 2024 Aug 2. PubMed 39095657.
Backbone
  Vector backbone: pLKO.1
  Vector type: Lentiviral
  Selectable markers: Puromycin
Growth in bacteria
  Bacterial resistance: Ampicillin, 100 μg/mL
  Growth temperature: 37°C
  Growth strain: NEB Stable
  Copy number: High Copy
Gene/Insert
  Gene/Insert name: circSMAD2 shRNA 2
  gRNA/shRNA sequence: ACACAGGTTCGATACAAGAGG
  Species: H. sapiens (human)
  Entrez Gene: SMAD2 (a.k.a. CHTD8, JV18, JV18-1, LDS6, MADH2, MADR2, hMAD-2, hSMAD2)
  Cloning method: Restriction Enzyme; 5′ cloning site unknown (unknown if destroyed)
Terms and licenses: Academic/Nonprofit Terms; Industry Terms: Not Available to Industry
How to cite: shRNA_circSMAD2_2 was a gift from Sefi Rosenbluh (Addgene plasmid # 215222 ; http://n2t.net/addgene:215222 ; RRID:Addgene_215222)
